>Addgene plasmid #111235 | pASZ-C-DM | addgene full sequence | sequence record 254059 | Addgene NGS Result
CTTCTGCACAGAAGTGTGTATATATATATTTATATATAGTCGATGTGCAAAAGCCTACATTATTTTTCTT
TTGATTTTTATTTTTTTGTTCAAGTAGGTTCATGCCGACAGTAAATCCTTATGCCCTACCTAAATATAAA
CACCCAAATATATATATATATATATATATATATAAATAATAAAAACGGAAAGGAAATAGAATAATAATAA
TAATACTACACGTTTACGTATGTAACTCATTCTATTATTCAGACTTTGATATTAATAGAATTATTACTAC
TAGGTTTCCTCACTTCAAAATCTATAAATATACCGTCATGCTCTAATCGATGCTCACTCAAAGGCGGTAA
TACGGTTATCCACAGAATCAGGGGATAACGCAGGAAAGAACATGTGAGCAAAAGGCCAGCAAAAGGCCAG
GAACCGTAAAAAGGCCGCGTTGCTGGCGTTTTTCCATAGGCTCCGCCCCCCTGACGAGCATCACAAAAAT
CGACGCTCAAGTCAGAGGTGGCGAAACCCGACAGGACTATAAAGATACCAGGCGTTTCCCCCTGGAAGCT
CCCTCGTGCGCTCTCCTGTTCCGACCCTGCCGCTTACCGGATACCTGTCCGCCTTTCTCCCTTCGGGAAG
CGTGGCGCTTTCTCATAGCTCACGCTGTAGGTATCTCAGTTCGGTGTAGGTCGTTCGCTCCAAGCTGGGC
TGTGTGCACGAACCCCCCGTTCAGCCCGACCGCTGCGCCTTATCCGGTAACTATCGTCTTGAGTCCAACC
CGGTAAGACACGACTTATCGCCACTGGCAGCAGCCACTGGTAACAGGATTAGCAGAGCGAGGTATGTAGG
CGGTGCTACAGAGTTCTTGAAGTGGTGGCCTAACTACGGCTACACTAGAAGAACAGTATTTGGTATCTGC
GCTCTGCTGAAGCCAGTTACCTTCGGAAAAAGAGTTGGTAGCTCTTGATCCGGCAAACAAACCACCGCTG
GTAGCGGTGGTTTTTTTGTTTGCAAGCAGCAGATTACGCGCAGAAAAAAAGGATCTCAAGAAGATCCTTT
GATCTTTTCTACGGGGTCTGACGCTCAGTGGAACGAAAACTCACGTTAAGGGATTTTGGTCATGAGATTA
TCAAAAAGGATCTTCACCTAGATCCTTTTAAATTAAAAATGAAGTTTTAAATCAATCTAAAGTATATATG
AGTAAACTTGGTCTGACAGTTACCAATGCTTAATCAGTGAGGCACCTATCTCAGCGATCTGTCTATTTCG
TTCATCCATAGTTGCCTGACTCCCCGTCGTGTAGATAACTACGATACGGGAGGGCTTACCATCTGGCCCC
AGTGCTGCAATGATACCGCGAGACCCACGCTCACCGGCTCCAGATTTATCAGCAATAAACCAGCCAGCCG
GAAGGGCCGAGCGCAGAAGTGGTCCTGCAACTTTATCCGCCTCCATCCAGTCTATTAATTGTTGCCGGGA
AGCTAGAGTAAGTAGTTCGCCAGTTAATAGTTTGCGCAACGTTGTTGCCATTGCTACAGGCATCGTGGTG
TCACGCTCGTCGTTTGGTATGGCTTCATTCAGCTCCGGTTCCCAACGATCAAGGCGAGTTACATGATCCC
CCATGTTGTGCAAAAAAGCGGTTAGCTCCTTCGGTCCTCCGATCGTTGTCAGAAGTAAGTTGGCCGCAGT
GTTATCACTCATGGTTATGGCAGCACTGCATAATTCTCTTACTGTCATGCCATCCGTAAGATGCTTTTCT
GTGACTGGTGAGTACTCAACCAAGTCATTCTGAGAATAGTGTATGCGGCGACCGAGTTGCTCTTGCCCGG
CGTCAATACGGGATAATACCGCGCCACATAGCAGAACTTTAAAAGTGCTCATCATTGGAAAACGTTCTTC
GGGGCGAAAACTCTCAAGGATCTTACCGCTGTTGAGATCCAGTTCGATGTAACCCACTCGTGCACCCAAC
TGATCTTCAGCATCTTTTACTTTCACCAGCGTTTCTGGGTGAGCAAAAACAGGAAGGCAAAATGCCGCAA
AAAAGGGAATAAGGGCGACACGGAAATGTTGAATACTCATACTCTTCCTTTTTCAATATTATTGAAGCAT
TTATCAGGGTTATTGTCTCATGAGCGGATACATATTTGAATGTATTTAGAAAAATAAACAAATAGGGGTT
CCGCGCACATTTCCCCGAAAAGTGCCACCTGACGTCTAAGAAACCATTATTATCATGACATTAACCTATA
AAAATAGGCGTATCACGAGGCCCTTTCGTCTCGCGCGTTTCGGTGATGACGGTGAAAACCTCTGACACAT
GCAGCTCCCGGAGACGGTCACAGCTTGTCTGTAAGCGGATGCCGGGAGCAGACAAGCCCGTCAGGGCGCG
TCAGCGGGTGTTGGCGGGTGTCGGGGCTGGCTTAACTATGCGGCATCAGAGCAGATTGTACTGAGAGTGC
ACCATATGCGGTGTGAAATACCGCACAGATGCGTAAGGAGAAAATACCGCATCAGGCGCCATTCGCCATT
CAGGCTGCGCAACTGTTGGGAAGGGCGATCGGTGCGGGCCTCTTCGCTATTACGCCAGCTGGCGAAAGGG
GGATGTGCTGCAAGGCGATTAAGTTGGGTAACGCCAGGGTTTTCCCAGTCACGACGTTGTAAAACGACGG
CCAGTGAATTCGAGCTCCTTTTGCTGGCATTTCTTCTAGAAGCAAAAAGAGCGATGCGTCTTTTCCGCTG
AACCGTTCCAGCAAAAAAGACTACCAACGCAATATGGATTGTCAGAATCATATAAAAGAGAAGCAAATAA
CTCCTTGTCTTGTATCAATTGCATTATAATATCTTCTTGTTAGTGCAATATCATATAGAAGTCATCGAAA
TAGATATTAAGAAAAACAAACTGTACAATCAATCAATCATCACATAAAATGGGGTCGACGGATCTCACAA
GTTTGTACAAAAAAGCTGAACGAGAAACGTAAAATGATATAAATATCAATATATTAAATTAGATTTTGCA
TAAAAAACAGACTACATAATACTGTAAAACACAACATATCCAGTCACTATGGCGGCCGCGGGTGATGCTG
CCAACTTAGCGGCCGCTAAGTTGGCAGCATCACCCGACGCACTTTGCGCCGAATAAATACCTGTGACGGA
AGATCACTTCGCAGAATAAATAAATCCTGGTGTCCCTGTTGATACCGGGAAGCCCTGGGCCAACTTTTGG
CGAAAATGAGACGTTGATCGGCACGTAAGAGGTTCCAACTTTCACCATAATGAAATAAGATCACTACCGG
GCGTATTTTTTGAGTTATCGAGATTTTCAGGAGCTAAGGAAGCTAAAATGGAGAAAAAAATCACTGGATA
TACCACCGTTGATATATCCCAATGGCATCGTAAAGAACATTTTGAGGCATTTCAGTCAGTTGCTCAATGT
ACCTATAACCAGACCGTTCAGCTGGATATTACGGCCTTTTTAAAGACCGTAAAGAAAAATAAGCACAAGT
TTTATCCGGCCTTTATTCACATTCTTGCCCGCCTGATGAATGCTCATCCGGAATTCCGTATGGCAATGAA
AGACGGTGAGCTGGTGATATGGGATAGTGTTCACCCTTGTTACACCGTTTTCCATGAGCAAACTGAAACG
TTTTCATCGCTCTGGAGTGAATACCACGACGATTTCCGGCAGTTTCTACACATATATTCGCAAGATGTGG
CGTGTTACGGTGAAAACCTGGCCTATTTCCCTAAAGGGTTTATTGAGAATATGTTTTTCGTCTCAGCCAA
TCCCTGGGTGAGTTTCACCAGTTTTGATTTAAACGTGGCCAATATGGACAACTTCTTCGCCCCCGTTTTC
ACCATGGGCAAATATTATACGCAAGGCGACAAGGTGCTGATGCCGCTGGCGATTCAGGTTCATCATGCCG
TTTGTGATGGCTTCCATGTCGGCAGAATGCTTAATGAATTACAACAGTACTGCGATGAGTGGCAGGGCGG
GGCGTAATCTAGAGGATCCGGCTTACTAAAAGCCAGATAACAGTATGCGTATTTGCGCGCTGATTTTCGC
GGTATAAGAATATATACTGATATGTATACCCGAAGTATGTCAAAAAGAGGTATGCTATGAAGCAGCGTAT
TACAGTGACAGTTGACAGCGACAGCTATCAGTTGCTCAAGGCATATATGATGTCAATATCTCCGGTCTGG
TAAGCACAACCATGCAGAATGAAGCCCGTCGTCTGCGTGCCGAACGCTGGAAAGCGGAAAATCAGGAAGG
GATGGCTGAGGTCGCCCGGTTTATTGAAATGAACGGCTCTTTTGCTGACGAGAACAGGGGCTGGTGAAAT
GCAGTTTAAGGTTTACACCTATAAAAGAGAGAGCCGTTATCGTCTGTTTGTGGATGTACAGAGTGATATT
ATTGACACGCCCGGGCGACGGATGGTGATCCCCCTGGCCAGTGCACGTCTGCTGTCAGATAAAGTCTCCC
GTGAACTTTACCCGGTGGTGCATATCGGGGATGAAAGCTGGCGCATGATGACCGCCGATATGGCCAGTGT
GCCGGTCTCCGTTATCGGGGAAGAAGTGGCTGATCTCAGCCACCGCGAAAATGACATCAAAAACGCCATT
AACCTGATGTTCTGGGGAATATAAATGTCAGGCTCCCTTATACACAGCCAGTCTGCAGGTCGACCATAGT
GACTGGATATGTTGTGTTTTACAGTATTATGTAGTCTGTTTTTTATGCAAAATCTAATTTAATATATTGA
TATTTATATCATTTTACGTTTCTCGTTCAGCTTTCTTGTACAAAGTGGTAAGTAACTAACTCGAGTCATG
TAATTAGTTATGTCACGCTTACATTCACGCCCTCCCCCCACATCCGCTCTAACCGAAAAGGAAGGAGTTA
GACAACCTGAAGTCTAGGTCCCTATTTATTTTTTTATAGTTATGTTAGTATTAAGAACGTTATTTATATT
TCAAATTTTTCTTTTTTTTCTGTACAGACGCGTGTACGCATGTAACATTATACTGAAAACCTTGCTTGAG
AAGGTTTTGGGACGCTCGAAGGCTTTAATTTGCGGCCGGTACCCAATTCGCCCTATAGTGAGTCGTATTA
CGCGCGCTCACTGGCCGTCGTTTTACAACGTCGTGACTGGGAAAACCCTGGCGTTACCCAACTTAATCGC
CTTGCAGCACATCCCCCTTTCGCCAGCTGGCGTAATAGCGAAGAGGCCCGCACCGATCGCCCTTCCCAAC
AGTTGCGCAGCCTGAATGGCGAATGG
[124 nt withheld, positions 5277-5400]
CGCCCAAGCTTGGCGTAATCATGGTCATAGCTGTTTCCTGTGTGAAATTGTTATCCGCTCACAATTCCAC
ACAACATACGAGCCGGAAGCATAAAGTGTAAAGCCTGGGGTGCCTAATGAGTGAGCTAACTCACATTAAT
TGCGTTGCGCTCACTGCCCGCTTTCCAGTCGGGAAACCTGTCGTGCCAGCAGATCTGAATTAATTCTTGA
ATAATACATAACTTTTCTTAAAAGAATCAAAGACAGATAAAATTTAAGAGATATTAAATATTAGTGAGAA
GCCGAGAATTTTGTAACACCAACATAACACTGACATCTTTAACAACTTTTAATTATGATACATTTCTTAC
GTCATGATTGATTATTACAGCTATGCTGACAAATGACTCTTGTTGCATGGCTACGAACCGGGTAATACTA
AGTGATTGACTCTTGCTGACCTTTTATTAAGAACTAAATGGACAATATTATGGAGCATTTCATGTATAAA
TTGGTGCGTAAAATCGTTGGATCTCTCTTCTAAGTACATCCTACTATAACAATCAAGAAAAACAAGAAAA
TCGGACAAAACAATCAAGTATGGATTCTAGAACAGTTGGTATATTAGGAGGGGGACAATTGGGACGTATG
ATTGTTGAGGCAGCAAACAGGCTCAACATTAAGACGGTAATACTAGATGCTGAAAATTCTCCTGCCAAAC
AAATAAGCAACTCCAATGACCACGTTAATGGCTCCTTTTCCAATCCTCTTGATATCGAAAAACTAGCTGA
AAAATGTGATGTGCTAACGATTGAGATTGAGCATGTTGATGTTCCTACACTAAAGAATCTTCAAGTAAAA
CATCCCAAATTAAAAATTTACCCTTCTCCAGAAACAATCAGATTGATACAAGACAAATATATTCAAAAAG
AGCATTTAATCAAAAATGGTATAGCAGTTACCCAAAGTGTTCCTGTGGAACAAGCCAGTGAGACGTCCCT
ATTGAATGTTGGAAGAGATTTGGGTTTTCCATTCGTCTTGAAGTCGAGGACTTTGGCATACGATGGAAGA
GGTAACTTCGTTGTAAAGAATAAGGAAATGATTCCGGAAGCTTTGGAAGTACTGAAGGATCGTCCTTTGT
ACGCCGAAAAATGGGCACCATTTACTAAAGAATTAGCAGTCATGATTGTGAGGTCTGTTAACGGTTTAGT
GTTTTCTTACCCAATTGTAGAGACTATCCACAAGGACAATATTTGTGACTTATGTTATGCGCCTGCTAGA
GTTCCGGACTCCGTTCAACTTAAGGCGAAGTTGTTGGCAGAAAATGCAATCAAATCTTTTCCCGGTTGTG
GTATATTTGGTGTGGAAATGTTCTATTTAGAAACAGGGGAATTGCTTATTAACGAAATTGCCCCAAGGCC
TCACAACTCTGGACATTATACCATTGATGCTTGCGTCACTTCTCAATTTGAAGCTCATTTGAGATCAATA
TTGGATTTGCCAATGCCAAAGAATTTCACATCTTTCTCCACCATTACAACGAACGCCATTATGCTAAATG
TTCTTGGAGACAAACATACAAAAGATAAAGAGCTAGAAACTTGCGAAAGAGCATTGGCGACTCCAGGTTC
CTCAGTGTACTTATATGGAAAAGAGTCTAGACCTAACAGAAAAGTAGGTCACATAAATATTATTGCCTCC
AGTATGGCGGAATGTGAACAAAGGCTGAACTACATTACAGGTAGAACTGATATTCCAATCAAAATCTCTG
TCGCTCAAAAGTTGGACTTGGAAGCAATGGTCAAACCATTGGTTGGAATCATCATGGGATCAGACTCTGA
CTTGCCGGTAATGTCTGCCGCATGTGCGGTTTTAAAAGATTTTGGCGTTCCATTTGAAGTGACAATAGTC
TCTGCTCATAGAACTCCACATAGGATGTCAGCATATGCTATTTCCGCAAGCAAGCGTGGAATTAAAACAA
TTATCGCTGGAGCTGGTGGGGCTGCTCACTTGCCAGGTATGGTGGCTGCAATGACACCACTTCCTGTCAT
CGGTGTGCCCGTAAAAGGTTCTTGTCTAGATGGAGTAGATTCTTTACATTCAATTGTGCAAATGCCTAGA
GGTGTTCCAGTAGCTACCGTCGCTATTAATAATAGTACGAACGCTGCGCTGTTGGCTGTCAGACTGCTTG
GCGCTTATGATTCAAGTTATACAACGAAAATGGAACAGTTTTTATTAAAGCAAGAAGAAGAAGTTCTTGT
CAAAGCACAAAAGTTAGAAACTGTCGGTTACGAAGCTTATCTAGAAAACAAGTAATATATAAGTTTATTG
ATATACTTGTACAGCAAATAATTATAAAATGATATACCTATTTTTTAGGCTTTGTTATGATTACATCAAA
TGTGGACTTCATACATAGAAATCAACGCTTACAGGTGTCCTTTTTTAAGAATTTCATACATAAGATCTGC
TGCATTAATGAATCGGCCAACGCGCGGGGAGAGGCGGTTTGCGTATTGGGCGCTCTTCCGCTTCCTCGCT
CACTGACTCGCTGCGCTCGGTCGTTCGGCTGCGGCGAGCGGTATCAGCATCGATGCTAGAGTCGAATGGA
AATTACGTACTTTCAACGCAAGAGCAAGACAAAAGAAAGCCTAAAACTGTCTTTTCGTGTCGGTCGTCCA
ATATCATCGTAAACGTGTGTAGAGCCTTAAATTCTAATTTCTAACTTTAAATTTTTTTTGCTATTATAAT
ACTAATTTCTAACTTTCAACCTATTTTACATCTTCGGAAAACAAAAACTATTTTTTCTTTAATTTCTTTT
TTTACTTTCTATTTTTAATTTATATATTTATATTAAAAAATTTAAATTATAATTATTTTTATAGCACGTG
ATGAAAAGAAATATAGTCTTCAAGGTTATATTATACAGGTTTATATATTATTTTACTTATTTTTGTTGTT
CTTTTTCTTGGAGTATTTAGCATTAACAACTTCGACCCATCGCGATGACGAAATTGCACGTTTAAAGGAG
AAGTCGGAATCGTTGCAAGAAGAAATAAATTAGTTTGACGTTTTATTCCTTTT
Features (pLannotate 1.2.2; 28 found; start..end, strand, type, name):
    146..163     -  promoter       LEU2 promoter (fragment): S. cerevisiae LEU2
    451..1039    -  rep_origin     ori: high-copy-number ColE1/pMB1/pBR322/pUC origin of replication
   1210..2070    -  CDS            AmpR: β-lactamase; bla; confers resistance to ampicillin, carbenicillin, and related antibiotics
   2071..2175    -  promoter       AmpR promoter: bla
   2270..2305    +  CDS            rop (fragment): Rop protein, which maintains plasmids at low copy number; rop
   2407..2506    +  misc_feature   bom (fragment): basis of mobility region from pBR322
   2512..2669    -  CDS            lacZα (fragment): LacZα fragment of β-galactosidase; lacZ fragment
   2678..2866    +  promoter       CUP1 promoter (fragment): S. cerevisiae CUP1; inducible metallothionein promoter, regulated by Cu2+
   2937..3061    +  protein_bind   attR1: mutant version of attR; recombination site for the Gateway® LR reaction LR Clonase™
   3235..3337    +  promoter       cat promoter: promoter of the E. coli cat gene encoding chloramphenicol acetyltransferase
   3338..3997    +  CDS            CmR: chloramphenicol acetyltransferase; cat; confers resistance to chloramphenicol
   4176..4334    +  CDS            ccdA (fragment): CCDA_ECO57 - Also known as H, letA. Experimental evidence at protein level: Swiss-Prot protein existence level 1. Antitoxin component of a type II toxin-antitoxin (TA) system which inhibits the post-segregational killing (PSK) of plasmid-free cells, also referred to as a plasmid addiction system. Binds to and blocks the activity of CcdB; will also remove bound CcdB protein from the CcdB-GyrA complex by forming a CcdA-CcdB complex, a process termed rejuvenation. Functions as a transcriptional corepressor for the ccdAB operon, repression also requires CcdB (By similarity). From Escherichia coli
   4339..4644    +  CDS            ccdB: CcdB, a bacterial toxin that poisons DNA gyrase; ccdB; Plasmids containing the ccdB gene cannot be propagated in standard E. coli strains.
   4685..4809    -  protein_bind   attR2: mutant version of attR; recombination site for the Gateway® LR reaction LR Clonase™
   4826..5073    +  terminator     CYC1 terminator: S. cerevisiae CYC1; transcription terminator for CYC1
   5092..5110    -  promoter       T7 promoter: promoter for bacteriophage T7 RNA polymerase
   5118..5273    +  CDS            lacZα (fragment): LacZα fragment of β-galactosidase; lacZ fragment
   5277..5404    +  rep_origin     f1 ori (fragment) (sequence partly withheld): f1 bacteriophage origin of replication; arrow indicates direction of (+) strand synthesis
   5448..5464    -  protein_bind   lac operator: The lac repressor binds to the lac operator to inhibit transcription in E. coli. This inhibition can be relieved by adding lactose or isopropyl-β-D-thiogalactopyranoside (IPTG). lac repressor encoded by lacI
   5472..5502    -  promoter       lac promoter: promoter for the E. coli lac operon
   5517..5538    -  protein_bind   CAP binding site: CAP binding activates transcription in the presence of cAMP. E. coli catabolite activator protein
   5551..5590    -  CDS            lacI (fragment): lac repressor; lacI; The lac repressor binds to the lac operator to inhibit transcription in E. coli. This inhibition can be relieved by adding lactose or isopropyl-β-D-thiogalactopyranoside (IPTG).
   5604..5979    +  promoter       ADE2 promoter: S. cerevisiae ADE2
   5980..7692    +  CDS            ADE2: PUR6_YEAST - Experimental evidence at protein level: Swiss-Prot protein existence level 1. From Saccharomyces cerevisiae (strain ATCC 204508 / S288c) (Baker's yeast).
   7849..7903    -  CDS            lacI (fragment): lac repressor; lacI; The lac repressor binds to the lac operator to inhibit transcription in E. coli. This inhibition can be relieved by adding lactose or isopropyl-β-D-thiogalactopyranoside (IPTG).
   7905..7968    -  rep_origin     RSF ori (fragment): Plasmids containing the RSF 1030 origin of replication can be propagated in E. coli cells that contain additional plasmids with compatible origins.
   8154..8272    -  misc_feature   CEN/ARS (fragment): S. cerevisiae CEN6 centromere fused to an autonomously replicating sequence
   8384..8440    +  CDS            YET3 (fragment): YET3_YEAST - Experimental evidence at protein level: Swiss-Prot protein existence level 1. May play a role in anterograde transport of membrane proteins from the endoplasmic reticulum to the Golgi. May be involved in invertase secretion. From Saccharomyces cerevisiae (strain ATCC 204508 / S288c) (Baker's yeast).
