[The description below was written by a language model from this plasmid's Addgene catalogue record and pLannotate feature annotations shown in this document.]
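Description:
pASZ-C-DM is an 8.5 kb Gateway destination vector for protein expression in Saccharomyces cerevisiae, deposited as an empty backbone that still carries its ccdB counter-selection cassette. In E. coli it replicates from a high-copy ColE1/pUC-type origin and is selected with ampicillin through the β-lactamase gene. Because the cassette encodes the gyrase poison CcdB, it must be maintained in a ccdB-tolerant strain. In yeast, selection relies on the ADE2 gene under its own promoter, which complements adenine auxotrophy. The annotation detects a fragment of a CEN/ARS element, suggesting centromeric, low-copy maintenance in yeast, although only a partial match is recorded.

The expression unit consists of a CUP1 promoter (annotated as a fragment), the copper-inducible metallothionein promoter, followed by attR1, a chloramphenicol resistance gene with its cat promoter, a partial ccdA, full-length ccdB, attR2 and the CYC1 transcription terminator. An LR recombination with an entry clone replaces the CmR/ccdB segment with the open reading frame of interest, placing it between the CUP1 promoter and CYC1 terminator. Loss of ccdB then allows recombinants to grow in standard E. coli strains. No epitope tag or fusion partner is annotated in the feature table, and the record does not explain what the "C" or "DM" in the name denotes. Small fragments of lacZα, f1 ori, lac regulatory elements, lacI, rop and bom, along with a T7 promoter, appear to be remnants of earlier cloning backbones.

The record describes its purpose only as a yeast expression vector. The associated publication concerns a phospho-tyrosine-dependent protein-protein interaction network, so the vector was likely used to express additional proteins in yeast interaction assays, though that role is not stated explicitly.
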