Addgene plasmid #111235: pASZ-C-DM
Purpose: yeast expression vector
Depositing lab: Ulrich Stelzl. Depositing organization: Max Planck Institute for Molecular Genetics. Publication: Phospho-tyrosine dependent protein-protein interaction network. Grossmann A, Benlasfer N, Birth P, Hegele A, Wachsmuth F, Apelt L, Stelzl U. Mol Syst Biol. 2015 Mar 26;11(3):794. PubMed 25814554.
Backbone
  Vector backbone: pASZ-C-DM
  Vector type: Yeast Expression
  Selectable markers: ADE2 auxotrophic marker
Growth in bacteria
  Bacterial resistance: Ampicillin, 100 μg/mL
  Growth temperature: 37°C
  Growth strain: ccdB Survival
  Copy number: High Copy
Gene/Insert
  Gene/Insert name: ccdB-cassette
  Species: unknown
  Insert size (bp): 1873
  Cloning method: Gateway Cloning
  Sequencing primers: 5′ M13; 3′ T7
Terms and licenses: Academic/Nonprofit Terms; Industry Terms: Not Available to Industry
How to cite: pASZ-C-DM was a gift from Ulrich Stelzl (Addgene plasmid # 111235 ; http://n2t.net/addgene:111235 ; RRID:Addgene_111235)
